Addgene plasmid #214857: AiP14361: pAAV-AiE0452h_3xC2-minBG-jGCaMP8s-WPRE3-BGHpA (Alias: CN4361)
Purpose: Expression of jGCaMP8s in striatal indirect pathway medium spiny neurons (D2 MSNs)
Depositing lab: Allen Institute for Brain Science & Jonathan Ting. Depositing organization: Allen Institute. Publication: Enhancer AAV toolbox for accessing and perturbing striatal cell types and circuits. Hunker AC, Wirthlin ME, Gill G, Johansen NJ, Hooper M, Omstead V, Vargas S, Lerma MN, Taskin N, Weed N, Laird WD, Bishaw YM, Bendrick JL, Gore BB, Ben-Simon Y, Opitz-Araya X, Martinez RA, Way SW, Thyagarajan B, Otto S, Sanchez REA, Alexander JR, Amaya A, Amster A, Arbuckle J, Ayala A, Baker PM, Barcelli T, Barta S, Bertagnolli D, Bielstein C, Bishwakarma P, Bowlus J, Boyer G, Brouner K, Casian B, Casper T, Chakka AB, Chakrabarty R, Chong P, Clark M, Colbert K, Daniel S, Dawe T, Departee M, DiValentin P, Donadio NP, Dotson NI, Dwivedi D, Egdorf T, Fliss T, Gary A, Goldy J, Grasso C, Groce EL, Gudsnuk K, Han W, Haradon Z, Hastings S, Helback O, Ho WV, Huang C, Johnson T, Jones DL, Juneau Z, Kenney J, Leibly M, Li S, Liang E, Loeffler H, Lusk NA, Madigan Z, Malloy J, Malone J, McCue R, Melchor J, Mich JK, Moosman S, Morin E, Naidoo R, Newman D, Ngo K, Nguyen K, Oster AL, Ouellette B, Oyama AA, Pena N, Pham T, Phillips E, Pom C, Potekhina L, Ransford S, Ray PL, Reding M, Rette DF, Reynoldson C, Rimorin C, Sigler AR, Rocha DB, Ronellenfitch K, Ruiz A, Sawyer L, Sevigny JP, Shapovalova NV, Shepard N, Shulga L, Soliman S, Staats B, Taormina MJ, Tieu M, Wang Y, Wilkes J, Wood T, Zhou T, Williford A, Dee N, Mollenkopf T, Ng L, Esposito L, Kalmbach BE, Yao S, Ariza J, Collman F, Mufti S, Smith K, Waters J, Ersing I, Patrick M, Zeng H, Lein ES, Kojima Y, Horwitz G, Owen SF, Levi BP, Daigle TL, Tasic B, Bakken TE, Ting JT. Neuron. 2025 May 21;113(10):1507-1524.e17. doi: 10.1016/j.neuron.2025.04.035. PubMed 40403704.
Backbone
  Vector backbone: rAAV
  Vector type: AAV
Growth in bacteria
  Bacterial resistance: Ampicillin, 100 μg/mL
  Growth temperature: 30°C
  Growth strain: NEB Stable
  Copy number: High Copy
Gene/Insert
  Gene/Insert name: jGCaMP8s
  Species: Synthetic
  Cloning method: Restriction Enzyme; 5′ cloning site unknown (unknown if destroyed)
Terms and licenses: Academic/Nonprofit Terms; Industry Terms: Not Available to Industry
Depositor comments: Allen Institute plasmid ALIAS: AiP14361 This work supported by NIH BRAIN Initiative grant UF1MH128339
How to cite: AiP14361: pAAV-AiE0452h_3xC2-minBG-jGCaMP8s-WPRE3-BGHpA (Alias: CN4361) was a gift from Allen Institute for Brain Science & Jonathan Ting (Addgene plasmid # 214857 ; http://n2t.net/addgene:214857 ; RRID:Addgene_214857) For viral preps, please replace (Addgene plasmid # 214857) in the above sentence with: (Addgene viral prep # 214857-PHPeB)
