[The description below was written by a language model from this plasmid's Addgene catalogue record and pLannotate feature annotations shown in this document.]
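Description:
AiP14361: pAAV-AiE0452h_3xC2-minBG-jGCaMP8s-WPRE3-BGHpA (alias CN4361) is a recombinant AAV transfer plasmid of about 5.4 kb, designed to express the genetically encoded calcium indicator jGCaMP8s in striatal indirect pathway medium spiny neurons (D2 MSNs). It is maintained in bacteria through a high-copy ColE1/pUC-type origin and selected with ampicillin via the β-lactamase gene and its own promoter. An f1 phage origin and short remnants of pBR322 bom and rop sequence are also present in the backbone. The expression cassette is flanked by AAV2 inverted terminal repeats, which allow the intervening DNA to be replicated and packaged into AAV particles. The automated annotation finds the upstream ITR only as short fragments, while the downstream one is called in full. The record also notes that a PHP.eB viral preparation is available.

As indicated by the construct name, cell-type specificity comes from the enhancer AiE0452h in a "3xC2" arrangement, which by the name appears to be a triplicated core segment, placed ahead of a minimal beta-globin promoter (minBG). Neither element is picked up by the feature table, although the unannotated stretch between the left ITR and the coding sequence is where they would sit. The sensor open reading frame is labelled as a GCaMP6s fragment, which reflects sequence similarity within the GCaMP family rather than a discrepancy with the catalogued synthetic jGCaMP8s insert. Downstream, two WPRE fragments correspond to the shortened WPRE3 element that enhances transcript stability and expression while saving packaging space, followed by the bovine growth hormone polyadenylation signal. The construct belongs to an enhancer-AAV toolbox for striatal cell types and is suited to calcium imaging of D2 MSN activity without transgenic driver lines.
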