Features (pLannotate 1.2.2; 14 found; start..end, strand, type, name):
     12..39      +  repeat_region  AAV2 ITR (fragment): inverted terminal repeat of adeno-associated virus serotype 2 inverted
     68..95      +  repeat_region  AAV2 ITR (fragment): inverted terminal repeat of adeno-associated virus serotype 2 inverted
   1012..2182    +  CDS            GCaMP6s (fragment): improved fluorescent protein-based calcium sensor (Chen et al., 2013)
   2215..2372    +  misc_feature   WPRE (fragment): woodchuck hepatitis virus posttranscriptional regulatory element
   2378..2458    +  misc_feature   WPRE (fragment): woodchuck hepatitis virus posttranscriptional regulatory element
   2475..2586    +  polyA_signal   bGH poly(A) signal: bovine growth hormone polyadenylation signal
   2704..2844    +  repeat_region  AAV2 ITR: inverted terminal repeat of adeno-associated virus serotype 2 inverted
   2849..2900    -  misc_feature   bom (fragment): basis of mobility region from pBR322
   2919..3374    +  rep_origin     f1 ori (sequence partly withheld): f1 bacteriophage origin of replication; arrow indicates direction of (+) strand synthesis
   3375..3424    -  misc_feature   bom (fragment): basis of mobility region from pBR322
   3526..3561    -  CDS            rop (fragment): Rop protein, which maintains plasmids at low copy number; rop
   3656..3760    +  promoter       AmpR promoter: bla
   3761..4621    +  CDS            AmpR: β-lactamase; bla; confers resistance to ampicillin, carbenicillin, and related antibiotics
   4792..5380    +  rep_origin     ori: high-copy-number ColE1/pMB1/pBR322/pUC origin of replication
>Addgene plasmid #214857 | AiP14361: pAAV-AiE0452h_3xC2-minBG-jGCaMP8s-WPRE3-BGHpA (Alias: CN4361) | addgene full sequence | sequence record 425094 | Addgene NGS Result
CCTGCAGGCAGCTGCGCGCTCGCTCGCTCACTGAGGCCGCCCGGGCGTCGGGCGACCTTTGGTCGCCCGG
CCTCAGTGAGCGAGCGAGCGCGCAGAGAGGGAGTGGCCAACTCCATCACTAGGGGTTCCTGCGGCCGCAC
GCGTGTGAAAAATACCTAGTCTTGAACTTTGGAGTTCCAAATTCCACATGATCGACTTCCTCAAGGCTTT
TCACTTGACGAACAAATTGCATGCCAAGAAATCGTCAAAATTCTATCAAGCTTAATTATGCAATTTCTGT
CTATAAATGACATACCTCCTGTACCCTATGACACCCACCTATGCACTAATAAGATGTGACAGCTGCATCA
CCAACAAAGCCTCCCCCGCCTGGTGAAAAATACCTAGTCTTGAACTTTGGAGTTCCAAATTCCACATGAT
CGACTTCCTCAAGGCTTTTCACTTGACGAACAAATTGCATGCCAAGAAATCGTCAAAATTCTATCAAGCT
TAATTATGCAATTTCTGTCTATAAATGACATACCTCCTGTACCCTATGACACCCACCTATGCACTAATAA
GATGTGACAGCTGCATCACCAACAAAGCCTCCCCCGCCTGGTGAAAAATACCTAGTCTTGAACTTTGGAG
TTCCAAATTCCACATGATCGACTTCCTCAAGGCTTTTCACTTGACGAACAAATTGCATGCCAAGAAATCG
TCAAAATTCTATCAAGCTTAATTATGCAATTTCTGTCTATAAATGACATACCTCCTGTACCCTATGACAC
CCACCTATGCACTAATAAGATGTGACAGCTGCATCACCAACAAAGCCTCCCCCGCCTGGAGCTCGGGCTG
GGCATAAAAGTCAGGGCAGAGCCATCTATTGCTTACATTTGCTTCTGGGATCCAGATCTTTCGAAGCTAG
CCACCATGCATCATCACCATCATCACACGCGTCGCAAGAAGACCTTCAAGGAGGTGGCCACCGCCGTGAA
GATCATCGCCATGCTGATGGGCCTGAAGATCAACGTCTATATCAAGGCCGACAAGCAGAAGAACGGCATC
AAGGCGAACTTCCACATCCGCCACAACATCGAGGACGGCGGCGTGCAGCTCGCCTACCACTACCAGCAGA
ACACCCCCATCGGCGACGGCCCCGTGCTGCTGCCCGACAACCACTACCTGAGCGTGGAGTCCAAACTTTC
GAAAGACCCCAACGAGAAGCGCGATCACATGGTCCTGCTGGAGTTCGTGACCGCCGCCGGGATCACTCTC
GGCATGGACGAGCTGTACAAGGGCGGTACCGGAGGGAGCATGGTGAGCAAGGGCGAGGAGCTGTTCACCG
GGGTGGTGCCCATCCTGGTCGAGCTGGACGGCGACGTAAACGGCCACAAGTTCAGCGTGTCCGGCGAGGG
TGAGGGCGATGCCACCTACGGCAAGCTGACCCTGAAGTTCATCTGCACCACCGGCAAGCTGCCCGTGCCC
TGGCCCACCCTCGTGACCACCCTGACCTACGGCGTGCAGTGCTTCAGCCGCTACCCCGACCACATGAAGC
AGCACGACTTCTTCAAGTCCGCCATGCCCGAAGGCTACATCCAGGAGCGCACCATCTTCTTCAAGGACGA
CGGCAACTACAAGACCCGCGCCGAGGTGAAGTTCGAGGGCGACACCCTGGTGAACCGCATCGAGCTGAAG
GGCATCGACTTCAAGGAGGACGGCAACATCCTGGGGCACAAGCTGGAGTACAACCTGCCGGACCAACTGA
CTGAAGAGCAGATCGCAGAATACAAAGAGGCTTTCTCCCTATTTGACAAGGACGGGGATGGGACAATAAC
AACCAAGGAGCTGGGGACGGTGATGCGGTCTCTCGGACACAACCCCACAGAAGCAGAGCTGCAGGACATG
ATCAATGAAGTAGATGCCGACGGTGACGGCACAATCGACTTCCCTGAGTTCCTGACAATGATGGCAAGAA
AAATGAAATACAGGGACACGGAAGAAGAAATTAGAGAAGCGTTCGGTGTGTTTGATAAGGATGGCAATGG
CTACATCAGTGCAGCAGAGCTTCGCCACGTGATGACAAACCTTGGAGAGAAGTTAACAGATGAAGAGGTT
GATGAAATGATCAGGGAAGCAGACATCGATGGGGATGGTCAGGTAAACTACGAAGAGTTTGTACAAATGA
TGACAGCGAAGTAAGGCGCGCCGCGGCCGCGAATTCGATATCATAATCAACCTCTGGATTACAAAATTTG
TGAAAGATTGACTGGTATTCTTAACTATGTTGCTCCTTTTACGCTATGTGGATACGCTGCTTTAATGCCT
TTGTATCATGCTATTGCTTCCCGTATGGCTTTCATTTTCTCCTCCTTGTATAAATCCTGGTTAGTTCTTG
CCACGGCGGAACTCATCGCCGCCTGCCTTGCCCGCTGCTGGACAGGGGCTCGGCTGTTGGGCACTGACAA
TTCCGTGGCTCGAGAGATCTTCGACTGTGCCTTCTAGTTGCCAGCCATCTGTTGTTTGCCCCTCCCCCGT
GCCTTCCTTGACCCTGGAAGGTGCCACTCCCACTGTCCTTTCCTAATAAAATGAGGAAATTGCATCGCAT
TGTCTGAGTAGGTGTCATTCTATTCTGGGGGGTGGGGTGGGGCAGGACAGCAAGGGGGAGGATTGGGAAG
ACAATAGCAGGCATGAGATCTCACGTGCGGACCGAGCGGCCGCAGGAACCCCTAGTGATGGAGTTGGCCA
CTCCCTCTCTGCGCGCTCGCTCGCTCACTGAGGCCGGGCGACCAAAGGTCGCCCGACGCCCGGGCTTTGC
CCGGGCGGCCTCAGTGAGCGAGCGAGCGCGCAGCTGCCTGCAGGGGCGCCTGATGCGGTATTTTCTCCTT
ACGCATCTGTGCGGTATTTCACACCGCATA
[95 nt withheld, positions 2901-2995]
T
[46 nt withheld, positions 2997-3042]
C
[141 nt withheld, positions 3044-3184]
CCTTTGACGTTGGAGTCCACGTTCTTT
[37 nt withheld, positions 3212-3248]
ACTCTATCTCGGGCTATTCTTTTGATTTATAAGGGATTTTGCCGATTTCGGTCTATTGGTTAAAAAATGA
GCTGATTTAACAAAAATTTAACGCGAATTTTAACAAAATATTAACGTTTACAATTTTATGGTGCACTCTC
AGTACAATCTGCTCTGATGCCGCATAGTTAAGCCAGCCCCGACACCCGCCAACACCCGCTGACGCGCCCT
GACGGGCTTGTCTGCTCCCGGCATCCGCTTACAGACAAGCTGTGACCGTCTCCGGGAGCTGCATGTGTCA
GAGGTTTTCACCGTCATCACCGAAACGCGCGAGACGAAAGGGCCTCGTGATACGCCTATTTTTATAGGTT
AATGTCATGATAATAATGGTTTCTTAGACGTCAGGTGGCACTTTTCGGGGAAATGTGCGCGGAACCCCTA
TTTGTTTATTTTTCTAAATACATTCAAATATGTATCCGCTCATGAGACAATAACCCTGATAAATGCTTCA
ATAATATTGAAAAAGGAAGAGTATGAGTATTCAACATTTCCGTGTCGCCCTTATTCCCTTTTTTGCGGCA
TTTTGCCTTCCTGTTTTTGCTCACCCAGAAACGCTGGTGAAAGTAAAAGATGCTGAAGATCAGTTGGGTG
CACGAGTGGGTTACATCGAACTGGATCTCAACAGCGGTAAGATCCTTGAGAGTTTTCGCCCCGAAGAACG
TTTTCCAATGATGAGCACTTTTAAAGTTCTGCTATGTGGCGCGGTATTATCCCGTATTGACGCCGGGCAA
GAGCAACTCGGTCGCCGCATACACTATTCTCAGAATGACTTGGTTGAGTACTCACCAGTCACAGAAAAGC
ATCTTACGGATGGCATGACAGTAAGAGAATTATGCAGTGCTGCCATAACCATGAGTGATAACACTGCGGC
CAACTTACTTCTGACAACGATCGGAGGACCGAAGGAGCTAACCGCTTTTTTGCACAACATGGGGGATCAT
GTAACTCGCCTTGATCGTTGGGAACCGGAGCTGAATGAAGCCATACCAAACGACGAGCGTGACACCACGA
TGCCTGTAGCAATGGCAACAACGTTGCGCAAACTATTAACTGGCGAACTACTTACTCTAGCTTCCCGGCA
ACAATTAATAGACTGGATGGAGGCGGATAAAGTTGCAGGACCACTTCTGCGCTCGGCCCTTCCGGCTGGC
TGGTTTATTGCTGATAAATCTGGAGCCGGTGAGCGTGGGTCTCGCGGTATCATTGCAGCACTGGGGCCAG
ATGGTAAGCCCTCCCGTATCGTAGTTATCTACACGACGGGGAGTCAGGCAACTATGGATGAACGAAATAG
ACAGATCGCTGAGATAGGTGCCTCACTGATTAAGCATTGGTAACTGTCAGACCAAGTTTACTCATATATA
CTTTAGATTGATTTAAAACTTCATTTTTAATTTAAAAGGATCTAGGTGAAGATCCTTTTTGATAATCTCA
TGACCAAAATCCCTTAACGTGAGTTTTCGTTCCACTGAGCGTCAGACCCCGTAGAAAAGATCAAAGGATC
TTCTTGAGATCCTTTTTTTCTGCGCGTAATCTGCTGCTTGCAAACAAAAAAACCACCGCTACCAGCGGTG
GTTTGTTTGCCGGATCAAGAGCTACCAACTCTTTTTCCGAAGGTAACTGGCTTCAGCAGAGCGCAGATAC
CAAATACTGTTCTTCTAGTGTAGCCGTAGTTAGGCCACCACTTCAAGAACTCTGTAGCACCGCCTACATA
CCTCGCTCTGCTAATCCTGTTACCAGTGGCTGCTGCCAGTGGCGATAAGTCGTGTCTTACCGGGTTGGAC
TCAAGACGATAGTTACCGGATAAGGCGCAGCGGTCGGGCTGAACGGGGGGTTCGTGCACACAGCCCAGCT
TGGAGCGAACGACCTACACCGAACTGAGATACCTACAGCGTGAGCTATGAGAAAGCGCCACGCTTCCCGA
AGGGAGAAAGGCGGACAGGTATCCGGTAAGCGGCAGGGTCGGAACAGGAGAGCGCACGAGGGAGCTTCCA
GGGGGAAACGCCTGGTATCTTTATAGTCCTGTCGGGTTTCGCCACCTCTGACTTGAGCGTCGATTTTTGT
GATGCTCGTCAGGGGGGCGGAGCCTATGGAAAAACGCCAGCAACGCGGCCTTTTTACGGTTCCTGGCCTT
TTGCTGGCCTTTTGCTCACATGT
